Addgene plasmid #112482: pZNF444.1.0-gDNA
Purpose: CRISPR plasmid for expression of Cas9 and gRNA targeting human transcription factor ZNF444
Depositing lab: Kevin White. Depositing organization: University of Chicago.
Backbone
  Vector backbone: pX330
  Backbone manufacturer: Zhang lab (Addgene plasmid ID: 42230)
  Vector type: Mammalian Expression, CRISPR
Growth in bacteria
  Bacterial resistance: Ampicillin, 100 μg/mL
  Growth temperature: 37°C
  Growth strain: DH5alpha
  Copy number: High Copy
Gene/Insert
  Gene/Insert name: ZNF444
  gRNA/shRNA sequence: CCGGGAGGCGGCTAACCCAA GGG
  Species: H. sapiens (human)
  Entrez Gene: ZNF444 (a.k.a. EZF-2, EZF2, ZSCAN17)
  Cloning method: Restriction Enzyme; 5′ cloning site BbsI (destroyed during cloning); 3′ cloning site BbsI (destroyed during cloning)
  Sequencing primers: 5′ hU6-F (5'-GAGGGCCTATTTCCCATGATT-3')
Terms and licenses: Academic/Nonprofit Terms; Industry Terms: Not Available to Industry
Depositor comments: gRNA sequence listed includes 20 nucleotide target sequence, followed by the uncloned PAM sequence. The PAM sequence is not present in the plasmid. Use with plasmid pZNF444-donor.
How to cite: pZNF444.1.0-gDNA was a gift from Kevin White (Addgene plasmid # 112482 ; http://n2t.net/addgene:112482 ; RRID:Addgene_112482)
