[The description below was written by a language model from this plasmid's Addgene catalogue record and pLannotate feature annotations shown in this document.]
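Description:
pZNF444.1.0-gDNA is a mammalian CRISPR expression plasmid built on the pX330 backbone, which delivers both Streptococcus pyogenes Cas9 and a single guide RNA from one vector. It is maintained in E. coli as a high-copy plasmid through a ColE1/pUC-type origin and selected with ampicillin via the β-lactamase gene. An f1/M13 phage origin and small remnants of pBR322 bom and rop sequences are also annotated in the backbone. A single AAV2 inverted terminal repeat lies downstream of the Cas9 cassette as a backbone remnant. With only one ITR annotated, the record does not indicate use as an AAV packaging vector.

The guide cassette consists of the human U6 RNA polymerase III promoter followed by a 20-nucleotide spacer targeting the human zinc finger transcription factor gene ZNF444 (also known as EZF2 or ZSCAN17), fused to the S. pyogenes gRNA scaffold. The spacer was inserted between BbsI sites that were destroyed by cloning, and the genomic PAM is not part of the plasmid. Cas9 is driven by a hybrid promoter made of the CMV enhancer, the chicken β-actin promoter and a hybrid CBA/MVM intron. Its coding sequence is annotated as contiguous N- and C-terminal portions, carries a C-terminal nucleoplasmin nuclear localization signal, and ends with a bGH polyadenylation signal.

The depositor notes that it is meant to be used together with a companion plasmid, pZNF444-donor, which implies Cas9 cleavage at the ZNF444 locus to promote donor-templated editing, though the nature of the edit is not stated. The two sequence records differ slightly in length (8,454 versus 8,508 nt), chiefly within the chicken β-actin promoter region, where the sequenced version is annotated as shorter fragments.
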