Features (pLannotate 1.2.2; 18 found; start..end, strand, type, name):
     79..122     +  misc_RNA       gRNA scaffold (fragment): guide RNA scaffold for the Streptococcus pyogenes CRISPR/Cas9 system
    169..454     +  enhancer       CMV enhancer: human cytomegalovirus immediate early enhancer; contains an 18-bp deletion relative to the standard CMV enhancer
    456..733     +  promoter       chicken β-actin promoter: No description available
    734..962     +  intron         hybrid intron: hybrid between chicken β-actin (CBA) and minute virus of mice (MMV) introns (Gray et al., 2011)
   1100..2701    +  CDS            Cas9(N): N-terminal portion of Streptococcus pyogenes Cas9 (Zetsche et al., 2015)
   2702..5200    +  CDS            Cas9(C): C-terminal portion of Streptococcus pyogenes Cas9 (Zetsche et al., 2015)
   5201..5248    +  CDS            nucleoplasmin NLS: bipartite nuclear localization signal from nucleoplasmin
   5282..5393    +  polyA_signal   bGH poly(A) signal: bovine growth hormone polyadenylation signal
   5498..5638    +  repeat_region  AAV2 ITR: inverted terminal repeat of adeno-associated virus serotype 2 inverted
   5643..5694    -  misc_feature   bom (fragment): basis of mobility region from pBR322
   5713..6093    +  rep_origin     M13 ori (sequence partly withheld): M13 bacteriophage origin of replication; arrow indicates direction of (+) strand synthesis
   6169..6218    -  misc_feature   bom (fragment): basis of mobility region from pBR322
   6320..6355    -  CDS            rop (fragment): Rop protein, which maintains plasmids at low copy number; rop
   6450..6554    +  promoter       AmpR promoter: bla
   6555..7415    +  CDS            AmpR: β-lactamase; bla; confers resistance to ampicillin, carbenicillin, and related antibiotics
   7586..8174    +  rep_origin     ori: high-copy-number ColE1/pMB1/pBR322/pUC origin of replication
   8236..8476    +  promoter       U6 promoter: RNA polymerase III promoter for human U6 snRNA
   8505..72      +  misc_RNA       gRNA scaffold (across the origin): guide RNA scaffold for the Streptococcus pyogenes CRISPR/Cas9 system
>Addgene plasmid #112482 | pZNF444.1.0-gDNA | depositor full sequence | sequence record 211873 | Full Sequence
TAGAGCTAGAAATAGCAAGTTAAAATAAGGCTAGTCCGTTATCAACTTGAAAAAGTGGCACCGAGTCGGT
GCTTTTTTGTTTTAGAGCTAGAAATAGCAAGTTAAAATAAGGCTAGTCCGTTTTTAGCGCGTGCGCCAAT
TCTGCAGACAAATGGCTCTAGAGGTACCCGTTACATAACTTACGGTAAATGGCCCGCCTGGCTGACCGCC
CAACGACCCCCGCCCATTGACGTCAATAGTAACGCCAATAGGGACTTTCCATTGACGTCAATGGGTGGAG
TATTTACGGTAAACTGCCCACTTGGCAGTACATCAAGTGTATCATATGCCAAGTACGCCCCCTATTGACG
TCAATGACGGTAAATGGCCCGCCTGGCATTGTGCCCAGTACATGACCTTATGGGACTTTCCTACTTGGCA
GTACATCTACGTATTAGTCATCGCTATTACCATGGTCGAGGTGAGCCCCACGTTCTGCTTCACTCTCCCC
ATCTCCCCCCCCTCCCCACCCCCAATTTTGTATTTATTTATTTTTTAATTATTTTGTGCAGCGATGGGGG
CGGGGGGGGGGGGGGGGCGCGCGCCAGGCGGGGCGGGGCGGGGCGAGGGGCGGGGCGGGGCGAGGCGGAG
AGGTGCGGCGGCAGCCAATCAGAGCGGCGCGCTCCGAAAGTTTCCTTTTATGGCGAGGCGGCGGCGGCGG
CGGCCCTATAAAAAGCGAAGCGCGCGGCGGGCGGGAGTCGCTGCGACGCTGCCTTCGCCCCGTGCCCCGC
TCCGCCGCCGCCTCGCGCCGCCCGCCCCGGCTCTGACTGACCGCGTTACTCCCACAGGTGAGCGGGCGGG
ACGGCCCTTCTCCTCCGGGCTGTAATTAGCTGAGCAAGAGGTAAGGGTTTAAGGGATGGTTGGTTGGTGG
GGTATTAATGTTTAATTACCTGGAGCACCTGCCTGAAATCACTTTTTTTCAGGTTGGACCGGTGCCACCA
TGGACTATAAGGACCACGACGGAGACTACAAGGATCATGATATTGATTACAAAGACGATGACGATAAGAT
GGCCCCAAAGAAGAAGCGGAAGGTCGGTATCCACGGAGTCCCAGCAGCCGACAAGAAGTACAGCATCGGC
CTGGACATCGGCACCAACTCTGTGGGCTGGGCCGTGATCACCGACGAGTACAAGGTGCCCAGCAAGAAAT
TCAAGGTGCTGGGCAACACCGACCGGCACAGCATCAAGAAGAACCTGATCGGAGCCCTGCTGTTCGACAG
CGGCGAAACAGCCGAGGCCACCCGGCTGAAGAGAACCGCCAGAAGAAGATACACCAGACGGAAGAACCGG
ATCTGCTATCTGCAAGAGATCTTCAGCAACGAGATGGCCAAGGTGGACGACAGCTTCTTCCACAGACTGG
AAGAGTCCTTCCTGGTGGAAGAGGATAAGAAGCACGAGCGGCACCCCATCTTCGGCAACATCGTGGACGA
GGTGGCCTACCACGAGAAGTACCCCACCATCTACCACCTGAGAAAGAAACTGGTGGACAGCACCGACAAG
GCCGACCTGCGGCTGATCTATCTGGCCCTGGCCCACATGATCAAGTTCCGGGGCCACTTCCTGATCGAGG
GCGACCTGAACCCCGACAACAGCGACGTGGACAAGCTGTTCATCCAGCTGGTGCAGACCTACAACCAGCT
GTTCGAGGAAAACCCCATCAACGCCAGCGGCGTGGACGCCAAGGCCATCCTGTCTGCCAGACTGAGCAAG
AGCAGACGGCTGGAAAATCTGATCGCCCAGCTGCCCGGCGAGAAGAAGAATGGCCTGTTCGGAAACCTGA
TTGCCCTGAGCCTGGGCCTGACCCCCAACTTCAAGAGCAACTTCGACCTGGCCGAGGATGCCAAACTGCA
GCTGAGCAAGGACACCTACGACGACGACCTGGACAACCTGCTGGCCCAGATCGGCGACCAGTACGCCGAC
CTGTTTCTGGCCGCCAAGAACCTGTCCGACGCCATCCTGCTGAGCGACATCCTGAGAGTGAACACCGAGA
TCACCAAGGCCCCCCTGAGCGCCTCTATGATCAAGAGATACGACGAGCACCACCAGGACCTGACCCTGCT
GAAAGCTCTCGTGCGGCAGCAGCTGCCTGAGAAGTACAAAGAGATTTTCTTCGACCAGAGCAAGAACGGC
TACGCCGGCTACATTGACGGCGGAGCCAGCCAGGAAGAGTTCTACAAGTTCATCAAGCCCATCCTGGAAA
AGATGGACGGCACCGAGGAACTGCTCGTGAAGCTGAACAGAGAGGACCTGCTGCGGAAGCAGCGGACCTT
CGACAACGGCAGCATCCCCCACCAGATCCACCTGGGAGAGCTGCACGCCATTCTGCGGCGGCAGGAAGAT
TTTTACCCATTCCTGAAGGACAACCGGGAAAAGATCGAGAAGATCCTGACCTTCCGCATCCCCTACTACG
TGGGCCCTCTGGCCAGGGGAAACAGCAGATTCGCCTGGATGACCAGAAAGAGCGAGGAAACCATCACCCC
CTGGAACTTCGAGGAAGTGGTGGACAAGGGCGCTTCCGCCCAGAGCTTCATCGAGCGGATGACCAACTTC
GATAAGAACCTGCCCAACGAGAAGGTGCTGCCCAAGCACAGCCTGCTGTACGAGTACTTCACCGTGTATA
ACGAGCTGACCAAAGTGAAATACGTGACCGAGGGAATGAGAAAGCCCGCCTTCCTGAGCGGCGAGCAGAA
AAAGGCCATCGTGGACCTGCTGTTCAAGACCAACCGGAAAGTGACCGTGAAGCAGCTGAAAGAGGACTAC
TTCAAGAAAATCGAGTGCTTCGACTCCGTGGAAATCTCCGGCGTGGAAGATCGGTTCAACGCCTCCCTGG
GCACATACCACGATCTGCTGAAAATTATCAAGGACAAGGACTTCCTGGACAATGAGGAAAACGAGGACAT
TCTGGAAGATATCGTGCTGACCCTGACACTGTTTGAGGACAGAGAGATGATCGAGGAACGGCTGAAAACC
TATGCCCACCTGTTCGACGACAAAGTGATGAAGCAGCTGAAGCGGCGGAGATACACCGGCTGGGGCAGGC
TGAGCCGGAAGCTGATCAACGGCATCCGGGACAAGCAGTCCGGCAAGACAATCCTGGATTTCCTGAAGTC
CGACGGCTTCGCCAACAGAAACTTCATGCAGCTGATCCACGACGACAGCCTGACCTTTAAAGAGGACATC
CAGAAAGCCCAGGTGTCCGGCCAGGGCGATAGCCTGCACGAGCACATTGCCAATCTGGCCGGCAGCCCCG
CCATTAAGAAGGGCATCCTGCAGACAGTGAAGGTGGTGGACGAGCTCGTGAAAGTGATGGGCCGGCACAA
GCCCGAGAACATCGTGATCGAAATGGCCAGAGAGAACCAGACCACCCAGAAGGGACAGAAGAACAGCCGC
GAGAGAATGAAGCGGATCGAAGAGGGCATCAAAGAGCTGGGCAGCCAGATCCTGAAAGAACACCCCGTGG
AAAACACCCAGCTGCAGAACGAGAAGCTGTACCTGTACTACCTGCAGAATGGGCGGGATATGTACGTGGA
CCAGGAACTGGACATCAACCGGCTGTCCGACTACGATGTGGACCATATCGTGCCTCAGAGCTTTCTGAAG
GACGACTCCATCGACAACAAGGTGCTGACCAGAAGCGACAAGAACCGGGGCAAGAGCGACAACGTGCCCT
CCGAAGAGGTCGTGAAGAAGATGAAGAACTACTGGCGGCAGCTGCTGAACGCCAAGCTGATTACCCAGAG
AAAGTTCGACAATCTGACCAAGGCCGAGAGAGGCGGCCTGAGCGAACTGGATAAGGCCGGCTTCATCAAG
AGACAGCTGGTGGAAACCCGGCAGATCACAAAGCACGTGGCACAGATCCTGGACTCCCGGATGAACACTA
AGTACGACGAGAATGACAAGCTGATCCGGGAAGTGAAAGTGATCACCCTGAAGTCCAAGCTGGTGTCCGA
TTTCCGGAAGGATTTCCAGTTTTACAAAGTGCGCGAGATCAACAACTACCACCACGCCCACGACGCCTAC
CTGAACGCCGTCGTGGGAACCGCCCTGATCAAAAAGTACCCTAAGCTGGAAAGCGAGTTCGTGTACGGCG
ACTACAAGGTGTACGACGTGCGGAAGATGATCGCCAAGAGCGAGCAGGAAATCGGCAAGGCTACCGCCAA
GTACTTCTTCTACAGCAACATCATGAACTTTTTCAAGACCGAGATTACCCTGGCCAACGGCGAGATCCGG
AAGCGGCCTCTGATCGAGACAAACGGCGAAACCGGGGAGATCGTGTGGGATAAGGGCCGGGATTTTGCCA
CCGTGCGGAAAGTGCTGAGCATGCCCCAAGTGAATATCGTGAAAAAGACCGAGGTGCAGACAGGCGGCTT
CAGCAAAGAGTCTATCCTGCCCAAGAGGAACAGCGATAAGCTGATCGCCAGAAAGAAGGACTGGGACCCT
AAGAAGTACGGCGGCTTCGACAGCCCCACCGTGGCCTATTCTGTGCTGGTGGTGGCCAAAGTGGAAAAGG
GCAAGTCCAAGAAACTGAAGAGTGTGAAAGAGCTGCTGGGGATCACCATCATGGAAAGAAGCAGCTTCGA
GAAGAATCCCATCGACTTTCTGGAAGCCAAGGGCTACAAAGAAGTGAAAAAGGACCTGATCATCAAGCTG
CCTAAGTACTCCCTGTTCGAGCTGGAAAACGGCCGGAAGAGAATGCTGGCCTCTGCCGGCGAACTGCAGA
AGGGAAACGAACTGGCCCTGCCCTCCAAATATGTGAACTTCCTGTACCTGGCCAGCCACTATGAGAAGCT
GAAGGGCTCCCCCGAGGATAATGAGCAGAAACAGCTGTTTGTGGAACAGCACAAGCACTACCTGGACGAG
ATCATCGAGCAGATCAGCGAGTTCTCCAAGAGAGTGATCCTGGCCGACGCTAATCTGGACAAAGTGCTGT
CCGCCTACAACAAGCACCGGGATAAGCCCATCAGAGAGCAGGCCGAGAATATCATCCACCTGTTTACCCT
GACCAATCTGGGAGCCCCTGCCGCCTTCAAGTACTTTGACACCACCATCGACCGGAAGAGGTACACCAGC
ACCAAAGAGGTGCTGGACGCCACCCTGATCCACCAGAGCATCACCGGCCTGTACGAGACACGGATCGACC
TGTCTCAGCTGGGAGGCGACAAAAGGCCGGCGGCCACGAAAAAGGCCGGCCAGGCAAAAAAGAAAAAGTA
AGAATTCCTAGAGCTCGCTGATCAGCCTCGACTGTGCCTTCTAGTTGCCAGCCATCTGTTGTTTGCCCCT
CCCCCGTGCCTTCCTTGACCCTGGAAGGTGCCACTCCCACTGTCCTTTCCTAATAAAATGAGGAAATTGC
ATCGCATTGTCTGAGTAGGTGTCATTCTATTCTGGGGGGTGGGGTGGGGCAGGACAGCAAGGGGGAGGAT
TGGGAAGAGAATAGCAGGCATGCTGGGGAGCGGCCGCAGGAACCCCTAGTGATGGAGTTGGCCACTCCCT
CTCTGCGCGCTCGCTCGCTCACTGAGGCCGGGCGACCAAAGGTCGCCCGACGCCCGGGCTTTGCCCGGGC
GGCCTCAGTGAGCGAGCGAGCGCGCAGCTGCCTGCAGGGGCGCCTGATGCGGTATTTTCTCCTTACGCAT
CTGTGCGGTATTTCACACCGCATA
[142 nt withheld, positions 5695-5836]
C
[141 nt withheld, positions 5838-5978]
CCTTTGACGTTGGAGTCCACGTTCTTT
[37 nt withheld, positions 6006-6042]
ACCCTATCTCGGGCTATTCTTTTGATTTATAAGGGATTTTGCCGATTTCGGCCTATTGGTTAAAAAATGA
GCTGATTTAACAAAAATTTAACGCGAATTTTAACAAAATATTAACGTTTACAATTTTATGGTGCACTCTC
AGTACAATCTGCTCTGATGCCGCATAGTTAAGCCAGCCCCGACACCCGCCAACACCCGCTGACGCGCCCT
GACGGGCTTGTCTGCTCCCGGCATCCGCTTACAGACAAGCTGTGACCGTCTCCGGGAGCTGCATGTGTCA
GAGGTTTTCACCGTCATCACCGAAACGCGCGAGACGAAAGGGCCTCGTGATACGCCTATTTTTATAGGTT
AATGTCATGATAATAATGGTTTCTTAGACGTCAGGTGGCACTTTTCGGGGAAATGTGCGCGGAACCCCTA
TTTGTTTATTTTTCTAAATACATTCAAATATGTATCCGCTCATGAGACAATAACCCTGATAAATGCTTCA
ATAATATTGAAAAAGGAAGAGTATGAGTATTCAACATTTCCGTGTCGCCCTTATTCCCTTTTTTGCGGCA
TTTTGCCTTCCTGTTTTTGCTCACCCAGAAACGCTGGTGAAAGTAAAAGATGCTGAAGATCAGTTGGGTG
CACGAGTGGGTTACATCGAACTGGATCTCAACAGCGGTAAGATCCTTGAGAGTTTTCGCCCCGAAGAACG
TTTTCCAATGATGAGCACTTTTAAAGTTCTGCTATGTGGCGCGGTATTATCCCGTATTGACGCCGGGCAA
GAGCAACTCGGTCGCCGCATACACTATTCTCAGAATGACTTGGTTGAGTACTCACCAGTCACAGAAAAGC
ATCTTACGGATGGCATGACAGTAAGAGAATTATGCAGTGCTGCCATAACCATGAGTGATAACACTGCGGC
CAACTTACTTCTGACAACGATCGGAGGACCGAAGGAGCTAACCGCTTTTTTGCACAACATGGGGGATCAT
GTAACTCGCCTTGATCGTTGGGAACCGGAGCTGAATGAAGCCATACCAAACGACGAGCGTGACACCACGA
TGCCTGTAGCAATGGCAACAACGTTGCGCAAACTATTAACTGGCGAACTACTTACTCTAGCTTCCCGGCA
ACAATTAATAGACTGGATGGAGGCGGATAAAGTTGCAGGACCACTTCTGCGCTCGGCCCTTCCGGCTGGC
TGGTTTATTGCTGATAAATCTGGAGCCGGTGAGCGTGGAAGCCGCGGTATCATTGCAGCACTGGGGCCAG
ATGGTAAGCCCTCCCGTATCGTAGTTATCTACACGACGGGGAGTCAGGCAACTATGGATGAACGAAATAG
ACAGATCGCTGAGATAGGTGCCTCACTGATTAAGCATTGGTAACTGTCAGACCAAGTTTACTCATATATA
CTTTAGATTGATTTAAAACTTCATTTTTAATTTAAAAGGATCTAGGTGAAGATCCTTTTTGATAATCTCA
TGACCAAAATCCCTTAACGTGAGTTTTCGTTCCACTGAGCGTCAGACCCCGTAGAAAAGATCAAAGGATC
TTCTTGAGATCCTTTTTTTCTGCGCGTAATCTGCTGCTTGCAAACAAAAAAACCACCGCTACCAGCGGTG
GTTTGTTTGCCGGATCAAGAGCTACCAACTCTTTTTCCGAAGGTAACTGGCTTCAGCAGAGCGCAGATAC
CAAATACTGTCCTTCTAGTGTAGCCGTAGTTAGGCCACCACTTCAAGAACTCTGTAGCACCGCCTACATA
CCTCGCTCTGCTAATCCTGTTACCAGTGGCTGCTGCCAGTGGCGATAAGTCGTGTCTTACCGGGTTGGAC
TCAAGACGATAGTTACCGGATAAGGCGCAGCGGTCGGGCTGAACGGGGGGTTCGTGCACACAGCCCAGCT
TGGAGCGAACGACCTACACCGAACTGAGATACCTACAGCGTGAGCTATGAGAAAGCGCCACGCTTCCCGA
AGGGAGAAAGGCGGACAGGTATCCGGTAAGCGGCAGGGTCGGAACAGGAGAGCGCACGAGGGAGCTTCCA
GGGGGAAACGCCTGGTATCTTTATAGTCCTGTCGGGTTTCGCCACCTCTGACTTGAGCGTCGATTTTTGT
GATGCTCGTCAGGGGGGCGGAGCCTATGGAAAAACGCCAGCAACGCGGCCTTTTTACGGTTCCTGGCCTT
TTGCTGGCCTTTTGCTCACATGTGAGGGCCTATTTCCCATGATTCCTTCATATTTGCATATACGATACAA
GGCTGTTAGAGAGATAATTGGAATTAATTTGACTGTAAACACAAAGATATTAGTACAAAATACGTGACGT
AGAAAGTAATAATTTCTTGGGTAGTTTGCAGTTTTAAAATTATGTTTTAAAATGGACTATCATATGCTTA
CCGTAACTTGAAAGTATTTCGATTTCTTGGCTTTATATATCTTGTGGAAAGGACGAAACACCCCGGGAGG
CGGCTAACCCAAGTTT
