Features (pLannotate 1.2.2; 19 found; start..end, strand, type, name):
     79..122     +  misc_RNA       gRNA scaffold (fragment): guide RNA scaffold for the Streptococcus pyogenes CRISPR/Cas9 system
    169..454     +  enhancer       CMV enhancer: human cytomegalovirus immediate early enhancer; contains an 18-bp deletion relative to the standard CMV enhancer
    456..571     +  promoter       chicken β-actin promoter (fragment): contains a 21-bp deletion relative to the standard chicken β-actin promoter
    570..679     +  promoter       chicken β-actin promoter (fragment): contains a 21-bp deletion relative to the standard chicken β-actin promoter
    680..907     +  intron         hybrid intron: hybrid between chicken β-actin (CBA) and minute virus of mice (MMV) introns (Gray et al., 2011)
   1045..2646    +  CDS            Cas9(N): N-terminal portion of Streptococcus pyogenes Cas9 (Zetsche et al., 2015)
   2647..5145    +  CDS            Cas9(C): C-terminal portion of Streptococcus pyogenes Cas9 (Zetsche et al., 2015)
   5146..5193    +  CDS            nucleoplasmin NLS: bipartite nuclear localization signal from nucleoplasmin
   5227..5338    +  polyA_signal   bGH poly(A) signal: bovine growth hormone polyadenylation signal
   5443..5583    +  repeat_region  AAV2 ITR: inverted terminal repeat of adeno-associated virus serotype 2 inverted
   5588..5639    -  misc_feature   bom (fragment): basis of mobility region from pBR322
   5658..6113    +  rep_origin     f1 ori (sequence partly withheld): f1 bacteriophage origin of replication; arrow indicates direction of (+) strand synthesis
   6114..6163    -  misc_feature   bom (fragment): basis of mobility region from pBR322
   6265..6300    -  CDS            rop (fragment): Rop protein, which maintains plasmids at low copy number; rop
   6395..6499    +  promoter       AmpR promoter: bla
   6500..7360    +  CDS            AmpR: β-lactamase; bla; confers resistance to ampicillin, carbenicillin, and related antibiotics
   7531..8119    +  rep_origin     ori: high-copy-number ColE1/pMB1/pBR322/pUC origin of replication
   8181..8421    +  promoter       U6 promoter: RNA polymerase III promoter for human U6 snRNA
   8451..72      +  misc_RNA       gRNA scaffold (across the origin): guide RNA scaffold for the Streptococcus pyogenes CRISPR/Cas9 system
>Addgene plasmid #112482 | pZNF444.1.0-gDNA | addgene full sequence | sequence record 230518 | Addgene NGS Result
TAGAGCTAGAAATAGCAAGTTAAAATAAGGCTAGTCCGTTATCAACTTGAAAAAGTGGCACCGAGTCGGT
GCTTTTTTGTTTTAGAGCTAGAAATAGCAAGTTAAAATAAGGCTAGTCCGTTTTTAGCGCGTGCGCCAAT
TCTGCAGACAAATGGCTCTAGAGGTACCCGTTACATAACTTACGGTAAATGGCCCGCCTGGCTGACCGCC
CAACGACCCCCGCCCATTGACGTCAATAGTAACGCCAATAGGGACTTTCCATTGACGTCAATGGGTGGAG
TATTTACGGTAAACTGCCCACTTGGCAGTACATCAAGTGTATCATATGCCAAGTACGCCCCCTATTGACG
TCAATGACGGTAAATGGCCCGCCTGGCATTGTGCCCAGTACATGACCTTATGGGACTTTCCTACTTGGCA
GTACATCTACGTATTAGTCATCGCTATTACCATGGTCGAGGTGAGCCCCACGTTCTGCTTCACTCTCCCC
ATCTCCCCCCCCTCCCCACCCCCAATTTTGTATTTATTTATTTTTTAATTATTTTGTGCAGCGATGGGGG
CGGGGGGGGGGCGGAGAGGTGCGGCGGCAGCCAATCAGAGCGGCGCGCTCCGAAAGTTTCCTTTTATGGC
GAGGCGGCGGCGGCGGCGGCCCTATAAAAAGCGAAGCGCGCGGCGGGCGGGAGTCGCTGCGCGCTGCCTT
CGCCCCGTGCCCCGCTCCGCCGCCGCCTCGCGCCGCCCGCCCCGGCTCTGACTGACCGCGTTACTCCCAC
AGGTGAGCGGGCGGGACGGCCCTTCTCCTCCGGGCTGTAATTAGCTGAGCAAGAGGTAAGGGTTTAAGGG
ATGGTTGGTTGGTGGGGTATTAATGTTTAATTACCTGGAGCACCTGCCTGAAATCACTTTTTTTCAGGTT
GGACCGGTGCCACCATGGACTATAAGGACCACGACGGAGACTACAAGGATCATGATATTGATTACAAAGA
CGATGACGATAAGATGGCCCCAAAGAAGAAGCGGAAGGTCGGTATCCACGGAGTCCCAGCAGCCGACAAG
AAGTACAGCATCGGCCTGGACATCGGCACCAACTCTGTGGGCTGGGCCGTGATCACCGACGAGTACAAGG
TGCCCAGCAAGAAATTCAAGGTGCTGGGCAACACCGACCGGCACAGCATCAAGAAGAACCTGATCGGAGC
CCTGCTGTTCGACAGCGGCGAAACAGCCGAGGCCACCCGGCTGAAGAGAACCGCCAGAAGAAGATACACC
AGACGGAAGAACCGGATCTGCTATCTGCAAGAGATCTTCAGCAACGAGATGGCCAAGGTGGACGACAGCT
TCTTCCACAGACTGGAAGAGTCCTTCCTGGTGGAAGAGGATAAGAAGCACGAGCGGCACCCCATCTTCGG
CAACATCGTGGACGAGGTGGCCTACCACGAGAAGTACCCCACCATCTACCACCTGAGAAAGAAACTGGTG
GACAGCACCGACAAGGCCGACCTGCGGCTGATCTATCTGGCCCTGGCCCACATGATCAAGTTCCGGGGCC
ACTTCCTGATCGAGGGCGACCTGAACCCCGACAACAGCGACGTGGACAAGCTGTTCATCCAGCTGGTGCA
GACCTACAACCAGCTGTTCGAGGAAAACCCCATCAACGCCAGCGGCGTGGACGCCAAGGCCATCCTGTCT
GCCAGACTGAGCAAGAGCAGACGGCTGGAAAATCTGATCGCCCAGCTGCCCGGCGAGAAGAAGAATGGCC
TGTTCGGAAACCTGATTGCCCTGAGCCTGGGCCTGACCCCCAACTTCAAGAGCAACTTCGACCTGGCCGA
GGATGCCAAACTGCAGCTGAGCAAGGACACCTACGACGACGACCTGGACAACCTGCTGGCCCAGATCGGC
GACCAGTACGCCGACCTGTTTCTGGCCGCCAAGAACCTGTCCGACGCCATCCTGCTGAGCGACATCCTGA
GAGTGAACACCGAGATCACCAAGGCCCCCCTGAGCGCCTCTATGATCAAGAGATACGACGAGCACCACCA
GGACCTGACCCTGCTGAAAGCTCTCGTGCGGCAGCAGCTGCCTGAGAAGTACAAAGAGATTTTCTTCGAC
CAGAGCAAGAACGGCTACGCCGGCTACATTGACGGCGGAGCCAGCCAGGAAGAGTTCTACAAGTTCATCA
AGCCCATCCTGGAAAAGATGGACGGCACCGAGGAACTGCTCGTGAAGCTGAACAGAGAGGACCTGCTGCG
GAAGCAGCGGACCTTCGACAACGGCAGCATCCCCCACCAGATCCACCTGGGAGAGCTGCACGCCATTCTG
CGGCGGCAGGAAGATTTTTACCCATTCCTGAAGGACAACCGGGAAAAGATCGAGAAGATCCTGACCTTCC
GCATCCCCTACTACGTGGGCCCTCTGGCCAGGGGAAACAGCAGATTCGCCTGGATGACCAGAAAGAGCGA
GGAAACCATCACCCCCTGGAACTTCGAGGAAGTGGTGGACAAGGGCGCTTCCGCCCAGAGCTTCATCGAG
CGGATGACCAACTTCGATAAGAACCTGCCCAACGAGAAGGTGCTGCCCAAGCACAGCCTGCTGTACGAGT
ACTTCACCGTGTATAACGAGCTGACCAAAGTGAAATACGTGACCGAGGGAATGAGAAAGCCCGCCTTCCT
GAGCGGCGAGCAGAAAAAGGCCATCGTGGACCTGCTGTTCAAGACCAACCGGAAAGTGACCGTGAAGCAG
CTGAAAGAGGACTACTTCAAGAAAATCGAGTGCTTCGACTCCGTGGAAATCTCCGGCGTGGAAGATCGGT
TCAACGCCTCCCTGGGCACATACCACGATCTGCTGAAAATTATCAAGGACAAGGACTTCCTGGACAATGA
GGAAAACGAGGACATTCTGGAAGATATCGTGCTGACCCTGACACTGTTTGAGGACAGAGAGATGATCGAG
GAACGGCTGAAAACCTATGCCCACCTGTTCGACGACAAAGTGATGAAGCAGCTGAAGCGGCGGAGATACA
CCGGCTGGGGCAGGCTGAGCCGGAAGCTGATCAACGGCATCCGGGACAAGCAGTCCGGCAAGACAATCCT
GGATTTCCTGAAGTCCGACGGCTTCGCCAACAGAAACTTCATGCAGCTGATCCACGACGACAGCCTGACC
TTTAAAGAGGACATCCAGAAAGCCCAGGTGTCCGGCCAGGGCGATAGCCTGCACGAGCACATTGCCAATC
TGGCCGGCAGCCCCGCCATTAAGAAGGGCATCCTGCAGACAGTGAAGGTGGTGGACGAGCTCGTGAAAGT
GATGGGCCGGCACAAGCCCGAGAACATCGTGATCGAAATGGCCAGAGAGAACCAGACCACCCAGAAGGGA
CAGAAGAACAGCCGCGAGAGAATGAAGCGGATCGAAGAGGGCATCAAAGAGCTGGGCAGCCAGATCCTGA
AAGAACACCCCGTGGAAAACACCCAGCTGCAGAACGAGAAGCTGTACCTGTACTACCTGCAGAATGGGCG
GGATATGTACGTGGACCAGGAACTGGACATCAACCGGCTGTCCGACTACGATGTGGACCATATCGTGCCT
CAGAGCTTTCTGAAGGACGACTCCATCGACAACAAGGTGCTGACCAGAAGCGACAAGAACCGGGGCAAGA
GCGACAACGTGCCCTCCGAAGAGGTCGTGAAGAAGATGAAGAACTACTGGCGGCAGCTGCTGAACGCCAA
GCTGATTACCCAGAGAAAGTTCGACAATCTGACCAAGGCCGAGAGAGGCGGCCTGAGCGAACTGGATAAG
GCCGGCTTCATCAAGAGACAGCTGGTGGAAACCCGGCAGATCACAAAGCACGTGGCACAGATCCTGGACT
CCCGGATGAACACTAAGTACGACGAGAATGACAAGCTGATCCGGGAAGTGAAAGTGATCACCCTGAAGTC
CAAGCTGGTGTCCGATTTCCGGAAGGATTTCCAGTTTTACAAAGTGCGCGAGATCAACAACTACCACCAC
GCCCACGACGCCTACCTGAACGCCGTCGTGGGAACCGCCCTGATCAAAAAGTACCCTAAGCTGGAAAGCG
AGTTCGTGTACGGCGACTACAAGGTGTACGACGTGCGGAAGATGATCGCCAAGAGCGAGCAGGAAATCGG
CAAGGCTACCGCCAAGTACTTCTTCTACAGCAACATCATGAACTTTTTCAAGACCGAGATTACCCTGGCC
AACGGCGAGATCCGGAAGCGGCCTCTGATCGAGACAAACGGCGAAACCGGGGAGATCGTGTGGGATAAGG
GCCGGGATTTTGCCACCGTGCGGAAAGTGCTGAGCATGCCCCAAGTGAATATCGTGAAAAAGACCGAGGT
GCAGACAGGCGGCTTCAGCAAAGAGTCTATCCTGCCCAAGAGGAACAGCGATAAGCTGATCGCCAGAAAG
AAGGACTGGGACCCTAAGAAGTACGGCGGCTTCGACAGCCCCACCGTGGCCTATTCTGTGCTGGTGGTGG
CCAAAGTGGAAAAGGGCAAGTCCAAGAAACTGAAGAGTGTGAAAGAGCTGCTGGGGATCACCATCATGGA
AAGAAGCAGCTTCGAGAAGAATCCCATCGACTTTCTGGAAGCCAAGGGCTACAAAGAAGTGAAAAAGGAC
CTGATCATCAAGCTGCCTAAGTACTCCCTGTTCGAGCTGGAAAACGGCCGGAAGAGAATGCTGGCCTCTG
CCGGCGAACTGCAGAAGGGAAACGAACTGGCCCTGCCCTCCAAATATGTGAACTTCCTGTACCTGGCCAG
CCACTATGAGAAGCTGAAGGGCTCCCCCGAGGATAATGAGCAGAAACAGCTGTTTGTGGAACAGCACAAG
CACTACCTGGACGAGATCATCGAGCAGATCAGCGAGTTCTCCAAGAGAGTGATCCTGGCCGACGCTAATC
TGGACAAAGTGCTGTCCGCCTACAACAAGCACCGGGATAAGCCCATCAGAGAGCAGGCCGAGAATATCAT
CCACCTGTTTACCCTGACCAATCTGGGAGCCCCTGCCGCCTTCAAGTACTTTGACACCACCATCGACCGG
AAGAGGTACACCAGCACCAAAGAGGTGCTGGACGCCACCCTGATCCACCAGAGCATCACCGGCCTGTACG
AGACACGGATCGACCTGTCTCAGCTGGGAGGCGACAAAAGGCCGGCGGCCACGAAAAAGGCCGGCCAGGC
AAAAAAGAAAAAGTAAGAATTCCTAGAGCTCGCTGATCAGCCTCGACTGTGCCTTCTAGTTGCCAGCCAT
CTGTTGTTTGCCCCTCCCCCGTGCCTTCCTTGACCCTGGAAGGTGCCACTCCCACTGTCCTTTCCTAATA
AAATGAGGAAATTGCATCGCATTGTCTGAGTAGGTGTCATTCTATTCTGGGGGGTGGGGTGGGGCAGGAC
AGCAAGGGGGAGGATTGGGAAGAGAATAGCAGGCATGCTGGGGAGCGGCCGCAGGAACCCCTAGTGATGG
AGTTGGCCACTCCCTCTCTGCGCGCTCGCTCGCTCACTGAGGCCGGGCGACCAAAGGTCGCCCGACGCCC
GGGCTTTGCCCGGGCGGCCTCAGTGAGCGAGCGAGCGCGCAGCTGCCTGCAGGGGCGCCTGATGCGGTAT
TTTCTCCTTACGCATCTGTGCGGTATTTCACACCGCATA
[95 nt withheld, positions 5640-5734]
T
[46 nt withheld, positions 5736-5781]
C
[141 nt withheld, positions 5783-5923]
CCTTTGACGTTGGAGTCCACGTTCTTT
[37 nt withheld, positions 5951-5987]
ACTCTATCTCGGGCTATTCTTTTGATTTATAAGGGATTTTGCCGATTTCGGTCTATTGGTTAAAAAATGA
GCTGATTTAACAAAAATTTAACGCGAATTTTAACAAAATATTAACGTTTACAATTTTATGGTGCACTCTC
AGTACAATCTGCTCTGATGCCGCATAGTTAAGCCAGCCCCGACACCCGCCAACACCCGCTGACGCGCCCT
GACGGGCTTGTCTGCTCCCGGCATCCGCTTACAGACAAGCTGTGACCGTCTCCGGGAGCTGCATGTGTCA
GAGGTTTTCACCGTCATCACCGAAACGCGCGAGACGAAAGGGCCTCGTGATACGCCTATTTTTATAGGTT
AATGTCATGATAATAATGGTTTCTTAGACGTCAGGTGGCACTTTTCGGGGAAATGTGCGCGGAACCCCTA
TTTGTTTATTTTTCTAAATACATTCAAATATGTATCCGCTCATGAGACAATAACCCTGATAAATGCTTCA
ATAATATTGAAAAAGGAAGAGTATGAGTATTCAACATTTCCGTGTCGCCCTTATTCCCTTTTTTGCGGCA
TTTTGCCTTCCTGTTTTTGCTCACCCAGAAACGCTGGTGAAAGTAAAAGATGCTGAAGATCAGTTGGGTG
CACGAGTGGGTTACATCGAACTGGATCTCAACAGCGGTAAGATCCTTGAGAGTTTTCGCCCCGAAGAACG
TTTTCCAATGATGAGCACTTTTAAAGTTCTGCTATGTGGCGCGGTATTATCCCGTATTGACGCCGGGCAA
GAGCAACTCGGTCGCCGCATACACTATTCTCAGAATGACTTGGTTGAGTACTCACCAGTCACAGAAAAGC
ATCTTACGGATGGCATGACAGTAAGAGAATTATGCAGTGCTGCCATAACCATGAGTGATAACACTGCGGC
CAACTTACTTCTGACAACGATCGGAGGACCGAAGGAGCTAACCGCTTTTTTGCACAACATGGGGGATCAT
GTAACTCGCCTTGATCGTTGGGAACCGGAGCTGAATGAAGCCATACCAAACGACGAGCGTGACACCACGA
TGCCTGTAGCAATGGCAACAACGTTGCGCAAACTATTAACTGGCGAACTACTTACTCTAGCTTCCCGGCA
ACAATTAATAGACTGGATGGAGGCGGATAAAGTTGCAGGACCACTTCTGCGCTCGGCCCTTCCGGCTGGC
TGGTTTATTGCTGATAAATCTGGAGCCGGTGAGCGTGGAAGCCGCGGTATCATTGCAGCACTGGGGCCAG
ATGGTAAGCCCTCCCGTATCGTAGTTATCTACACGACGGGGAGTCAGGCAACTATGGATGAACGAAATAG
ACAGATCGCTGAGATAGGTGCCTCACTGATTAAGCATTGGTAACTGTCAGACCAAGTTTACTCATATATA
CTTTAGATTGATTTAAAACTTCATTTTTAATTTAAAAGGATCTAGGTGAAGATCCTTTTTGATAATCTCA
TGACCAAAATCCCTTAACGTGAGTTTTCGTTCCACTGAGCGTCAGACCCCGTAGAAAAGATCAAAGGATC
TTCTTGAGATCCTTTTTTTCTGCGCGTAATCTGCTGCTTGCAAACAAAAAAACCACCGCTACCAGCGGTG
GTTTGTTTGCCGGATCAAGAGCTACCAACTCTTTTTCCGAAGGTAACTGGCTTCAGCAGAGCGCAGATAC
CAAATACTGTTCTTCTAGTGTAGCCGTAGTTAGGCCACCACTTCAAGAACTCTGTAGCACCGCCTACATA
CCTCGCTCTGCTAATCCTGTTACCAGTGGCTGCTGCCAGTGGCGATAAGTCGTGTCTTACCGGGTTGGAC
TCAAGACGATAGTTACCGGATAAGGCGCAGCGGTCGGGCTGAACGGGGGGTTCGTGCACACAGCCCAGCT
TGGAGCGAACGACCTACACCGAACTGAGATACCTACAGCGTGAGCTATGAGAAAGCGCCACGCTTCCCGA
AGGGAGAAAGGCGGACAGGTATCCGGTAAGCGGCAGGGTCGGAACAGGAGAGCGCACGAGGGAGCTTCCA
GGGGGAAACGCCTGGTATCTTTATAGTCCTGTCGGGTTTCGCCACCTCTGACTTGAGCGTCGATTTTTGT
GATGCTCGTCAGGGGGGCGGAGCCTATGGAAAAACGCCAGCAACGCGGCCTTTTTACGGTTCCTGGCCTT
TTGCTGGCCTTTTGCTCACATGTGAGGGCCTATTTCCCATGATTCCTTCATATTTGCATATACGATACAA
GGCTGTTAGAGAGATAATTGGAATTAATTTGACTGTAAACACAAAGATATTAGTACAAAATACGTGACGT
AGAAAGTAATAATTTCTTGGGTAGTTTGCAGTTTTAAAATTATGTTTTAAAATGGACTATCATATGCTTA
CCGTAACTTGAAAGTATTTCGATTTCTTGGCTTTATATATCTTGTGGAAAGGACGAAACACCGCCGGGAG
GCGGCTAACCCAAGTTT
